Addgene plasmid #187620: pDae029 (eMutaT7[TadA-8e])
Purpose: Expresses eMutaT7[TadA-8e] for mutagenizing genes downstream from a T7 promoter in e.coli
Depositing lab: Seokhee Kim. Depositing organization: Seoul National University. Publication: A dual gene-specific mutator system installs all transition mutations at similar frequencies in vivo. Seo D, Koh B, Eom GE, Kim HW, Kim S. Nucleic Acids Res. 2023 Apr 18:gkad266. doi: 10.1093/nar/gkad266. PubMed 37070179.
Backbone
  Vector backbone: pBAD33
  Backbone size w/o insert (bp): 5343
  Total vector size (bp): 8541
  Vector type: Bacterial Expression
Growth in bacteria
  Bacterial resistance: Chloramphenicol, 25 μg/mL
  Growth temperature: 37°C
  Growth strain: DH5alpha
  Copy number: Low Copy
Gene/Insert
  Gene/Insert name: TadA-8e-T7RNAP (alt name: eMutaT7[TadA-8e])
  Species: Synthetic
  Insert size (bp): 3198
  Cloning method: Unknown
  Sequencing primers: 5′ pBAD-F (5'-ATGCCATAGCATTTTTATCC-3'); 3′ pBAD-R (5'-GATTTAATCTGTATCAGG-3')
Terms and licenses: Academic/Nonprofit Terms; Industry Terms: Not Available to Industry
Depositor comments: Please visit https://www.biorxiv.org/content/10.1101/2022.06.09.495438v2 for bioRxiv preprint.
How to cite: pDae029 (eMutaT7[TadA-8e]) was a gift from Seokhee Kim (Addgene plasmid # 187620 ; http://n2t.net/addgene:187620 ; RRID:Addgene_187620)
