[The description below was written by a language model from this plasmid's Addgene catalogue record and pLannotate feature annotations shown in this document.]
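Description:
pDae029 (eMutaT7[TadA-8e]) is a low-copy bacterial expression plasmid built on the pBAD33 backbone, about 8.5 kb in total, for use in E. coli. It replicates from the p15A origin, which is compatible with ColE1-type plasmids and so allows a second plasmid carrying a target gene to be maintained in the same cell. Selection is by chloramphenicol through the cat gene and its own promoter. The annotation also picks up backbone remnants that are typical of pBAD33 and are not expected to be functional markers: truncated β-lactamase and tetracycline-resistance fragments, an IS1 fragment, short ColE1-like and RSF origin fragments, and an M13 phage origin.

The payload is a roughly 3.2 kb synthetic fusion in which the evolved adenosine deaminase TadA-8e (annotated by similarity to E. coli tadA) is joined through a short linker, matched to an adenine base editor fragment, to the N-terminus of T7 RNA polymerase. Expression is driven by the araBAD promoter under control of the divergently transcribed araC regulator, making it inducible with L-arabinose, and transcription is stopped by the rrnB T1 and T2 terminators.

The polymerase recognises T7 promoters and carries the tethered deaminase along the transcribed DNA, so that adenine deamination is concentrated on genes placed downstream of a T7 promoter rather than across the genome. The construct is intended for in vivo, gene-specific continuous mutagenesis and directed evolution in E. coli. The associated publication describes it as part of a dual mutator system designed to install all transition mutations at similar frequencies.
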