Features (pLannotate 1.2.2; 20 found; start..end, strand, type, name):
     96..974     -  CDS            araC: L-arabinose regulatory protein; araC
   1001..1285    +  promoter       araBAD promoter: araBAD; promoter of the L-arabinose operon of E. coli; the araC regulatory gene is transcribed in the opposite direction (Guzman et al., 1995)
   1339..1833    +  CDS            tadA: TADA_ECOLI - Also known as yfhC. Experimental evidence at protein level: Swiss-Prot protein existence level 1. Catalyzes the deamination of adenosine to inosine at the wobble position 34 of tRNA(Arg2). Essential for cell viability. From Escherichia coli (strain K12).
   1839..1887    +  CDS            ABE(7.10) (fragment): adenine base editor comprising wild-type E. coli TadA fused to the evolved TadA*(7.10) mutant (Gaudelli et al., 2017)
   1888..4533    +  CDS            RPOL_BPT7: Experimental evidence at protein level: Swiss-Prot protein existence level 1. Highly processive DNA-dependent RNA polymerase that catalyzes the transcription of class II and class III viral genes. Recognizes a specific promoter sequence and enters first into an 'abortive phase' where very short transcripts are synthesized and released before proceeding to the processive transcription of long RNA chains. Unwinds the double-stranded DNA to expose the coding strand for templating. Participates in the initiation of viral DNA replication presumably by making primers accessible to the DNA polymerase
   4635..4750    +  ncRNA          5S rRNA: Accession: RF00001 - 5S ribosomal RNA
   4754..4840    +  terminator     rrnB T1 terminator: Escherichia coli rrnB; transcription terminator T1 from the E. coli rrnB gene
   4932..4959    +  terminator     rrnB T2 terminator: transcription terminator T2 from the E. coli rrnB gene
   4978..5069    +  promoter       AmpR promoter: bla
   5070..5189    +  CDS            AmpR (fragment): β-lactamase; bla; confers resistance to ampicillin, carbenicillin, and related antibiotics
   5190..5484    +  CDS            bla(M) (fragment): β-lactamase lacking the signal sequence; bla(M); allows cytosolic expression of β-lactamase
   5527..5907    +  rep_origin     M13 ori (sequence partly withheld): M13 bacteriophage origin of replication; arrow indicates direction of (+) strand synthesis
   6093..6326    +  rep_origin     ori (fragment): high-copy-number ColE1/pMB1/pBR322/pUC origin of replication
   6538..7197    -  CDS            CmR: chloramphenicol acetyltransferase; cat; confers resistance to chloramphenicol
   7198..7300    -  promoter       cat promoter: promoter of the E. coli cat gene encoding chloramphenicol acetyltransferase
   7421..7564    +  mobile_element IS1 (fragment): prokaryotic transposable element IS1
   7683..7738    -  rep_origin     RSF ori (fragment): Plasmids containing the RSF 1030 origin of replication can be propagated in E. coli cells that contain additional plasmids with compatible origins.
   7826..8371    -  rep_origin     p15A ori: Plasmids containing the medium-copy-number p15A origin of replication can be propagated in E. coli cells that contain a second plasmid with the ColE1 origin.
   8408..8528    -  CDS            TcR (fragment): tetracycline efflux protein; tet; confers resistance to tetracycline
   8538..6       +  promoter       tet promoter (fragment) (across the origin): E. coli promoter for tetracycline efflux protein gene
>Addgene plasmid #187620 | pDae029 (eMutaT7[TadA-8e]) | addgene full sequence | sequence record 368421 | Addgene NGS Result
ATCGATGCATAATGTGCCTGTCAAATGGACGAAGCAGGGATTCTGCAAACCCTATGCTACTCCGTCAAGC
CGTCAATTGTCTGATTCGTTACCAATTATGACAACTTGACGGCTACATCATTCACTTTTTCTTCACAACC
GGCACGGAACTCGCTCGGGCTGGCCCCGGTGCATTTTTTAAATACCCGCGAGAAATAGAGTTGATCGTCA
AAACCAACATTGCGACCGACGGTGGCGATAGGCATCCGGGTGGTGCTCAAAAGCAGCTTCGCCTGGCTGA
TACGTTGGTCCTCGCGCCAGCTTAAGACGCTAATCCCTAACTGCTGGCGGAAAAGATGTGACAGACGCGA
CGGCGACAAGCAAACATGCTGTGCGACGCTGGCGATATCAAAATTGCTGTCTGCCAGGTGATCGCTGATG
TACTGACAAGCCTCGCGTACCCGATTATCCATCGGTGGATGGAGCGACTCGTTAATCGCTTCCATGCGCC
GCAGTAACAATTGCTCAAGCAGATTTATCGCCAGCAGCTCCGAATAGCGCCCTTCCCCTTGCCCGGCGTT
AATGATTTGCCCAAACAGGTCGCTGAAATGCGGCTGGTGCGCTTCATCCGGGCGAAAGAACCCCGTATTG
GCAAATATTGACGGCCAGTTAAGCCATTCATGCCAGTAGGCGCGCGGACGAAAGTAAACCCACTGGTGAT
ACCATTCGCGAGCCTCCGGATGACGACCGTAGTGATGAATCTCTCCTGGCGGGAACAGCAAAATATCACC
CGGTCGGCAAACAAATTCTCGTCCCTGATTTTTCACCACCCCCTGACCGCGAATGGTGAGATTGAGAATA
TAACCTTTCATTCCCAGCGGTCGGTCGATAAAAAAATCGAGATAACCGTTGGCCTCAATCGGCGTTAAAC
CCGCCACCAGATGGGCATTAAACGAGTATCCCGGCAGCAGGGGATCATTTTGCGCTTCAGCCATACTTTT
CATACTCCCGCCATTCAGAGAAGAAACCAATTGTCCATATTGCATCAGACATTGCCGTCACTGCGTCTTT
TACTGGCTCTTCTCGCTAACCAAACCGGTAACCCCGCTTATTAAAAGCATTCTGTAACAAAGCGGGACCA
AAGCCATGACAAAAACGCGTAACAAAAGTGTCTATAATCACGGCAGAAAAGTCCACATTGATTATTTGCA
CGGCGTCACACTTTGCTATGCCATAGCATTTTTATCCATAAGATTAGCGGATCCTACCTGACGCTTTTTA
TCGCAACTCTCTACTGTTTCTCCATACCCGTTTTTTTGGGCTAGCGAATTCGAGCTCAGGAGGAATTCAC
CATGGCATATGAGTGAAGTTGAATTCAGCCATGAATATTGGATGCGTCATGCCCTGACCCTGGCAAAACG
TGCCCGCGATGAACGTGAAGTGCCGGTTGGTGCGGTGCTGGTTTTAAATAATCGTGTGATTGGCGAAGGC
TGGAATCGTGCGATTGGTCTGCATGATCCTACCGCACATGCAGAAATCATGGCCCTGCGTCAGGGTGGTC
TGGTTATGCAAAATTATCGCCTGATTGATGCCACCCTGTATGTGACCTTTGAACCTTGTGTGATGTGTGC
GGGTGCAATGATTCACAGTCGTATTGGCCGTGTTGTGTTTGGCGTTCGTAATAGCAAGCGCGGTGCCGCC
GGCAGCCTGATGAATGTTCTGAATTATCCTGGCATGAATCATCGCGTGGAAATTACCGAGGGTATTCTGG
CCGATGAATGTGCCGCACTGCTGTGCGATTTTTATCGCATGCCGCGTCAAGTGTTTAATGCACAAAAGAA
AGCACAGAGCAGCATTAATAGCGGCAGCGAGACTCCCGGGACCTCAGAGTCCGCCACACCCGAAAGTAAC
ACGATTAACATCGCTAAGAACGACTTCTCTGACATCGAACTGGCTGCTATCCCGTTCAACACTCTGGCTG
ACCATTACGGTGAGCGTTTAGCTCGCGAACAGTTGGCCCTTGAGCATGAGTCTTACGAGATGGGTGAAGC
ACGCTTCCGCAAGATGTTTGAGCGTCAACTTAAAGCTGGTGAGGTTGCGGATAACGCTGCCGCCAAGCCT
CTCATCACTACCCTACTCCCTAAGATGATTGCACGCATCAACGACTGGTTTGAGGAAGTGAAAGCTAAGC
GCGGCAAGCGCCCGACAGCCTTCCAGTTCCTGCAAGAAATCAAGCCGGAAGCCGTAGCGTACATCACCAT
TAAGACCACTCTGGCTTGCCTAACCAGTGCTGACAATACAACCGTTCAGGCTGTAGCAAGCGCAATCGGT
CGGGCCATTGAGGACGAGGCTCGCTTCGGTCGTATCCGTGACCTTGAAGCTAAGCACTTCAAGAAAAACG
TTGAGGAACAACTCAACAAGCGCGTAGGGCACGTCTACAAGAAAGCATTTATGCAAGTTGTCGAGGCTGA
CATGCTCTCTAAGGGTCTACTCGGTGGCGAGGCGTGGTCTTCGTGGCATAAGGAAGACTCTATTCATGTA
GGAGTACGCTGCATCGAGATGCTCATTGAGTCAACCGGAATGGTTAGCTTACACCGCCAAAATGCTGGCG
TAGTAGGTCAAGACTCTGAGACTATCGAACTCGCACCTGAATACGCTGAGGCTATCGCAACCCGTGCAGG
TGCGCTGGCTGGCATCTCTCCGATGTTCCAACCTTGCGTAGTTCCTCCTAAGCCGTGGACTGGCATTACT
GGTGGTGGCTATTGGGCTAACGGTCGTCGTCCTCTGGCGCTGGTGCGTACTCACAGTAAGAAAGCACTGA
TGCGCTACGAAGACGTTTACATGCCTGAGGTGTACAAAGCGATTAACATTGCGCAAAACACCGCATGGAA
AATCAACAAGAAAGTCCTAGCGGTCGCCAACGTAATCACCAAGTGGAAGCATTGTCCGGTCGAGGACATC
CCTGCGATTGAGCGTGAAGAACTCCCGATGAAACCGGAAGACATCGACATGAATCCTGAGGCTCTCACCG
CGTGGAAACGTGCTGCCGCTGCTGTGTACCGCAAGGACAAGGCTCGCAAGTCTCGCCGTATCAGCCTTGA
GTTCATGCTTGAGCAAGCCAATAAGTTTGCTAACCATAAGGCCATCTGGTTCCCTTACAACATGGACTGG
CGCGGTCGTGTTTACGCTGTGTCAATGTTCAACCCGCAAGGTAACGATATGACCAAAGGACTGCTTACGC
TGGCGAAAGGTAAACCAATCGGTAAGGAAGGTTACTACTGGCTGAAAATCCACGGTGCAAACTGTGCGGG
TGTCGATAAGGTTCCGTTCCCTGAGCGCATCAAGTTCATTGAGGAAAACCACGAGAACATCATGGCTTGC
GCTAAGTCTCCACTGGAGAACACTTGGTGGGCTGAGCAAGATTCTCCGTTCTGCTTCCTTGCGTTCTGCT
TTGAGTACGCTGGGGTACAGCACCACGGCCTGAGCTATAACTGCTCCCTTCCGCTGGCGTTTGACGGGTC
TTGCTCTGGCATCCAGCACTTCTCCGCGATGCTCCGAGATGAGGTAGGTGGTCGCGCGGTTAACTTGCTT
CCTAGTGAAACCGTTCAGGACATCTACGGGATTGTTGCTAAGAAAGTCAACGAGATTCTACAAGCAGACG
CAATCAATGGGACCGATAACGAAGTAGTTACCGTGACCGATGAGAACACTGGTGAAATCTCTGAGAAAGT
CAAGCTGGGCACTAAGGCACTGGCTGGTCAATGGCTGGCTTACGGTGTTACTCGCAGTGTGACTAAGCGT
TCAGTCATGACGCTGGCTTACGGGTCCAAAGAGTTCGGCTTCCGTCAACAAGTGCTGGAAGATACCATTC
AGCCAGCTATTGATTCCGGCAAGGGTCTGATGTTCACTCAGCCGAATCAGGCTGCTGGATACATGGCTAA
GCTGATTTGGGAATCTGTGAGCGTGACGGTGGTAGCTGCGGTTGAAGCAATGAACTGGCTTAAGTCTGCT
GCTAAGCTGCTGGCTGCTGAGGTCAAAGATAAGAAGACTGGAGAGATTCTTCGCAAGCGTTGCGCTGTGC
ATTGGGTAACTCCTGATGGTTTCCCTGTGTGGCAGGAATACAAGAAGCCTATTCAGACGCGCTTGAACCT
GATGTTCCTCGGTCAGTTCCGCTTACAGCCTACCATTAACACCAACAAAGATAGCGAGATTGATGCACAC
AAACAGGAGTCTGGTATCGCTCCTAACTTTGTACACAGCCAAGACGGTAGCCACCTTCGTAAGACTGTAG
TGTGGGCACACGAGAAGTACGGAATCGAATCTTTTGCACTGATTCACGACTCCTTCGGTACCATTCCGGC
TGACGCTGCGAACCTGTTCAAAGCAGTGCGCGAAACTATGGTTGACACCTATGAGTCTTGTGATGTACTG
GCTGATTTCTACGACCAGTTCGCTGACCAGTTGCACGAGTCTCAATTGGACAAAATGCCAGCACTTCCGG
CTAAAGGTAACTTGAACCTCCGTGACATCTTAGAGTCGGACTTCGCGTTCGCGTAACTGCAGTATAAGCT
TGGCTGTTTTGGCGGATGAGAGAAGATTTTCAGCCTGATACAGATTAAATCAGAACGCAGAAGCGGTCTG
ATAAAACAGAATTTGCCTGGCGGCAGTAGCGCGGTGGTCCCACCTGACCCCATGCCGAACTCAGAAGTGA
AACGCCGTAGCGCCGATGGTAGTGTGGGGTCTCCCCATGCGAGAGTAGGGAACTGCCAGGCATCAAATAA
AACGAAAGGCTCAGTCGAAAGACTGGGCCTTTCGTTTTATCTGTTGTTTGTCGGTGAACGCTCTCCTGAG
TAGGACAAATCCGCCGGGAGCGGATTTGAACGTTGCGAAGCAACGGCCCGGAGGGTGGCGGGCAGGACGC
CCGCCATAAACTGCCAGGCATCAAATTAAGCAGAAGGCCATCCTGACGGATGGCCTTTTTGCGTTTCTAC
AAACTCTTTTGTTTATTTTTCTAAATACATTCAAATATGTATCCGCTCATGAGACAATAACCCTGATAAA
TGCTTCAATAATATTGAAAAAGGAAGAGTATGAGTATTCAACATTTCCGTGTCGCCCTTATTCCCTTTTT
TGCGGCATTTTGCCTTCCTGTTTTTGCTCACCCAGAAACGCTGGTGAAAGTAAAAGATGCTGAAGATCAG
TTGGGTGCAGCAAACTATTAACTGGCGAACTACTTACTCTAGCTTCCCGGCAACAATTAATAGACTGGAT
GGAGGCGGATAAAGTTGCAGGACCACTTCTGCGCTCGGCCCTTCCGGCTGGCTGGTTTATTGCTGATAAA
TCTGGAGCCGGTGAGCGTGGGTCTCGCGGTATCATTGCAGCACTGGGGCCAGATGGTAAGCCCTCCCGTA
TCGTAGTTATCTACACGACGGGGAGTCAGGCAACTATGGATGAACGAAATAGACAGATCGCTGAGATAGG
TGCCTCACTGATTAAGCATTGGTAACTGTCAGACCAAGTTTACTCATATATACTTTAGATTGATT
[125 nt withheld, positions 5526-5650]
C
[141 nt withheld, positions 5652-5792]
CCTTTGACGTTGGAGTCCACGTTCTTT
[37 nt withheld, positions 5820-5856]
ACCCTATCTCGGGCTATTCTTTTGATTTATAAGGGATTTTGCCGATTTCGGCCTATTGGTTAAAAAATGA
GCTGATTTAACAAAAATTTAACGCGAATTTTAACAAAATATTAACGTTTACAATTTAAAAGGATCTAGGT
GAAGATCCTTTTTGATAATCTCATGACCAAAATCCCTTAACGTGAGTTTTCGTTCCACTGAGCGTCAGAC
CCCGTAGAAAAGATCAAAGGATCTTCTTGAGATCCTTTTTTTCTGCGCGTAATCTGCTGCTTGCAAACAA
AAAAACCACCGCTACCAGCGGTGGTTTGTTTGCCGGATCAAGAGCTACCAACTCTTTTTCCGAAGGTAAC
TGGCTTCAGCAGAGCGCAGATACCAAATACTGTCCTTCTAGTGTAGCCGTAGTTAGGCCACCACTTCAAG
AACTCTGTAGCACCGCCTACATACCTCGCTCTGCTAATCCTGTTACCAGTCAGGCATTTGAGAAGCACAC
GGTCACACTGCTTCCGGTAGTCAATAAACCGGTAAACCAGCAATAGACATAAGCGGCTATTTAACGACCC
TGCCCTGAACCGACGACCGGGTCGAATTTGCTTTCGAATTTCTGCCATTCATCCGCTTATTATCACTTAT
TCAGGCGTAGCAACCAGGCGTTTAAGGGCACCAATAACTGCCTTAAAAAAATTACGCCCCGCCCTGCCAC
TCATCGCAGTACTGTTGTAATTCATTAAGCATTCTGCCGACATGGAAGCCATCACAAACGGCATGATGAA
CCTGAATCGCCAGCGGCATCAGCACCTTGTCGCCTTGCGTATAATATTTGCCCATGGTGAAAACGGGGGC
GAAGAAGTTGTCCATATTGGCCACGTTTAAATCAAAACTGGTGAAACTCACCCAGGGATTGGCTGAGACG
AAAAACATATTCTCAATAAACCCTTTAGGGAAATAGGCCAGGTTTTCACCGTAACACGCCACATCTTGCG
AATATATGTGTAGAAACTGCCGGAAATCGTCGTGGTATTCACTCCAGAGCGATGAAAACGTTTCAGTTTG
CTCATGGAAAACGGTGTAACAAGGGTGAACACTATCCCATATCACCAGCTCACCGTCTTTCATTGCCATA
CGGAATTCCGGATGAGCATTCATCAGGCGGGCAAGAATGTGAATAAAGGCCGGATAAAACTTGTGCTTAT
TTTTCTTTACGGTCTTTAAAAAGGCCGTAATATCCAGCTGAACGGTCTGGTTATAGGTACATTGAGCAAC
TGACTGAAATGCCTCAAAATGTTCTTTACGATGCCATTGGGATATATCAACGGTGGTATATCCAGTGATT
TTTTTCTCCATTTTAGCTTCCTTAGCTCCTGAAAATCTCGATAACTCAAAAAATACGCCCGGTAGTGATC
TTATTTCATTATGGTGAAAGTTGGAACCTCTTACGTGCCGATCAACGTCTCATTTTCGCCAAAAGTTGGC
CCAGGGCTTCCCGGTATCAACAGGGACACCAGGATTTATTTATTCTGCGAAGTGATCTTCCGTCACAGGT
ATTTATTCGGCGCAAAGTGCGTCGGGTGATGCTGCCAACTTACTGATTTAGTGTATGATGGTGTTTTTGA
GGTGCTCCAGTGGCTTCTGTTTCTATCAGCTGTCCCTCCTGTTCAGCTACTGACGGGGTGGTGCGTAACG
GCAAAAGCACCGCCGGACATCAGCGCTAGCGGAGTGTATACTGGCTTACTATGTTGGCACTGATGAGGGT
GTCAGTGAAGTGCTTCATGTGGCAGGAGAAAAAAGGCTGCACCGGTGCGTCAGCAGAATATGTGATACAG
GATATATTCCGCTTCCTCGCTCACTGACTCGCTACGCTCGGTCGTTCGACTGCGGCGAGCGGAAATGGCT
TACGAACGGGGCGGAGATTTCCTGGAAGATGCCAGGAAGATACTTAACAGGGAAGTGAGAGGGCCGCGGC
AAAGCCGTTTTTCCATAGGCTCCGCCCCCCTGACAAGCATCACGAAATCTGACGCTCAAATCAGTGGTGG
CGAAACCCGACAGGACTATAAAGATACCAGGCGTTTCCCCCTGGCGGCTCCCTCGTGCGCTCTCCTGTTC
CTGCCTTTCGGTTTACCGGTGTCATTCCGCTGTTATGGCCGCGTTTGTCTCATTCCACGCCTGACACTCA
GTTCCGGGTAGGCAGTTCGCTCCAAGCTGGACTGTATGCACGAACCCCCCGTTCAGTCCGACCGCTGCGC
CTTATCCGGTAACTATCGTCTTGAGTCCAACCCGGAAAGACATGCAAAAGCACCACTGGCAGCAGCCACT
GGTAATTGATTTAGAGGAGTTAGTCTTGAAGTCATGCGCCGGTTAAGGCTAAACTGAAAGGACAAGTTTT
GGTGACTGCGCTCCTCCAAGCCAGTTACCTCGGTTCAAAGAGTTGGTAGCTCAGAGAACCTTCGAAAAAC
CGCCCTGCAAGGCGGTTTTTTCGTTTTCAGAGCAAGAGATTACGCGCAGACCAAAACGATCTCAAGAAGA
TCATCTTATTAATCAGATAAAATATTTCTAGGCTCATGAGCCCGAAGTGGCGAGCCCGATCTTCCCCATC
GGTGATGTCGGCGATATAGGCGCCAGCAACCGCACCTGTGGCGCCGGTGATGCCGGCCACGATGCGTCCG
GCGTAGAGGATCTGCTCATGTTTGACAGCTTATC
